>Addgene plasmid #77810 | MPP3 gRNA (BRDN0001145245) | addgene full sequence | sequence record 188454 | Addgene Assembled Sequence
CCCGGGTGCAAAGATGGATAAAGTTTTAAACAGAGAGGAATCTTTGCAGCTAATGGACCTTCTAGGTCTT
GAAAGGAGTGGGAATTGGCTCCGGTGCCCGTCAGTGGGCAGAGCGCACATCGCCCACAGTCCCCGAGAAG
TTGGGGGGAGGGGTCGGCAATTGATCCGGTGCCTAGAGAAGGTGGCGCGGGGTAAACTGGGAAAGTGATG
TCGTGTACTGGCTCCGCCTTTTTCCCGAGGGTGGGGGAGAACCGTATATAAGTGCAGTAGTCGCCGTGAA
CGTTCTTTTTCGCAACGGGTTTGCCGCCAGAACACAGGTAAGTGCCGTGTGTGGTTCCCGCGGGCCTGGC
CTCTTTACGGGTTATGGCCCTTGCGTGCCTTGAATTACTTCCACCTGGCTGCAGTACGTGATTCTTGATC
CCGAGCTTCGGGTTGGAAGTGGGTGGGAGAGTTCGAGGCCTTGCGCTTAAGGAGCCCCTTCGCCTCGTGC
TTGAGTTGAGGCCTGGCCTGGGCGCTGGGGCCGCCGCGTGCGAATCTGGTGGCACCTTCGCGCCTGTCTC
GCTGCTTTCGATAAGTCTCTAGCCATTTAAAATTTTTGATGACCTGCTGCGACGCTTTTTTTCTGGCAAG
ATAGTCTTGTAAATGCGGGCCAAGATCTGCACACTGGTATTTCGGTTTTTGGGGCCGCGGGCGGCGACGG
GGCCCGTGCGTCCCAGCGCACATGTTCGGCGAGGCGGGGCCTGCGAGCGCGGCCACCGAGAATCGGACGG
GGGTAGTCTCAAGCTGGCCGGCCTGCTCTGGTGCCTGGCCTCGCGCCGCCGTGTATCGCCCCGCCCTGGG
CGGCAAGGCTGGCCCGGTCGGCACCAGTTGCGTGAGCGGAAAGATGGCCGCTTCCCGGCCCTGCTGCAGG
GAGCTCAAAATGGAGGACGCGGCGCTCGGGAGAGCGGGCGGGTGAGTCACCCACACAAAGGAAAAGGGCC
TTTCCGTCCTCAGCCGTCGCTTCATGTGACTCCACGGAGTACCGGGCGCCGTCCAGGCACCTCGATTAGT
TCTCGAGCTTTTGGAGTACGTCGTCTTTAGGTTGGGGGGAGGGGTTTTATGCGATGGAGTTTCCCCACAC
TGAGTGGGTGGAGACTGAAGTTAGGCCAGCTTGGCACTTGATGTAATTCTCCTTGGAATTTGCCCTTTTT
GAGTTTGGATCTTGGTTCATTCTCAAGCCTCAGACAGTGGTTCAAAGTTTTTTTCTTCCATTTCAGGTGT
CGTGACGTACGGCCACCATGACCGAGTACAAGCCCACGGTGCGCCTCGCCACCCGCGACGACGTCCCCAG
GGCCGTACGCACCCTCGCCGCCGCGTTCGCCGACTACCCCGCCACGCGCCACACCGTCGATCCGGACCGC
CACATCGAGCGGGTCACCGAGCTGCAAGAACTCTTCCTCACGCGCGTCGGGCTCGACATCGGCAAGGTGT
GGGTCGCGGACGACGGCGCCGCCGTGGCGGTCTGGACCACGCCGGAGAGCGTCGAAGCGGGGGCGGTGTT
CGCCGAGATCGGCCCGCGCATGGCCGAGTTGAGCGGTTCCCGGCTGGCCGCGCAGCAACAGATGGAAGGC
CTCCTGGCGCCGCACCGGCCCAAGGAGCCCGCGTGGTTCCTGGCCACCGTCGGAGTCTCGCCCGACCACC
AGGGCAAGGGTCTGGGCAGCGCCGTCGTGCTCCCCGGAGTGGAGGCGGCCGAGCGCGCCGGGGTGCCCGC
CTTCCTGGAGACCTCCGCGCCCCGCAACCTCCCCTTCTACGAGCGGCTCGGCTTCACCGTCACCGCCGAC
GTCGAGGTGCCCGAAGGACCGCGCACCTGGTGCATGACCCGCAAGCCCGGTGCCTGAACGCGTTAAGTCG
ACAATCAACCTCTGGATTACAAAATTTGTGAAAGATTGACTGGTATTCTTAACTATGTTGCTCCTTTTAC
GCTATGTGGATACGCTGCTTTAATGCCTTTGTATCATGCTATTGCTTCCCGTATGGCTTTCATTTTCTCC
TCCTTGTATAAATCCTGGTTGCTGTCTCTTTATGAGGAGTTGTGGCCCGTTGTCAGGCAACGTGGCGTGG
TGTGCACTGTGTTTGCTGACGCAACCCCCACTGGTTGGGGCATTGCCACCACCTGTCAGCTCCTTTCCGG
GACTTTCGCTTTCCCCCTCCCTATTGCCACGGCGGAACTCATCGCCGCCTGCCTTGCCCGCTGCTGGACA
GGGGCTCGGCTGTTGGGCACTGACAATTCCGTGGTGTTGTCGGGGAAATCATCGTCCTTTCCTTGGCTGC
TCGCCTGTGTTGCCACCTGGATTCTGCGCGGGACGTCCTTCTGCTACGTCCCTTCGGCCCTCAATCCAGC
GGACCTTCCTTCCCGCGGCCTGCTGCCGGCTCTGCGGCCTCTTCCGCGTCTTCGCCTTCGCCCTCAGACG
AGTCGGATCTCCCTTTGGGCCGCCTCCCCGCGTCGACTTTAAGACCAATGACTTACAAGGCAGCTGTAGA
TCTTAGCCACTTTTTAAAAGAAAAGGGGGGACTGGAAGGGCTAATTCACTCCCAACGAAGACAAGATCTG
CTTTTTGCTTGTACTGGGTCTCTCTGGTTAGACCAGATCTGAGCCTGGGAGCTCTCTGGCTAACTAGGGA
ACCCACTGCTTAAGCCTCAATAAAGCTTGCCTTGAGTGCTTCAAGTAGTGTGTGCCCGTCTGTTGTGTGA
CTCTGGTAACTAGAGATCCCTCAGACCCTTTTAGTCAGTGTGGAAAATCTCTAGCAGTACGTATAGTAGT
TCATGTCATCTTATTATTCAGTATTTATAACTTGCAAAGAAATGAATATCAGAGAGTGAGAGGAACTTGT
TTATTGCAGCTTATAATGGTTACAAATAAAGCAATAGCATCACAAATTTCACAAATAAAGCATTTTTTTC
ACTGCATTCTAGTTGTGGTTTGTCCAAACTCATCAATGTATCTTATCATGTCTGGCTCTAGCTATCCCGC
CCCTAACTCCGCCCATCCCGCCCCTAACTCCGCCCAGTTCCGCCCATTCTCCGCCCCATGGCTGACTAAT
TTTTTTTATTTATGCAGAGGCCGAGGCCGCCTCGGCCTCTGAGCTATTCCAGAAGTAGTGAGGAGGCTTT
TTTGGAGGCCTAGGGACGTACCCAATTCGCCCTATAGTGAGTCGTATTACGCGCGCTCACTGGCCGTCGT
TTTACAACGTCGTGACTGGGAAAACCCTGGCGTTACCCAACTTAATCGCCTTGCAGCACATCCCCCTTTC
GCCAGCTGGCGTAATAGCGAAGAGGCCCGCACCGATCGCCCTTCCCAACAGTTGCGCAGCCTGAATGGCG
AATGGG
[124 nt withheld, positions 3367-3490]
C
[91 nt withheld, positions 3492-3582]
A
[49 nt withheld, positions 3584-3632]
CCTTTGACGTTGGAGTCCACGTTCTTT
[37 nt withheld, positions 3660-3696]
ACCCTATCTCGGTCTATTCTTTTGATTTATAAGGGATTTTGCCGATTTCGGCCTATTGGTTAAAAAATGA
GCTGATTTAACAAAAATTTAACGCGAATTTTAACAAAATATTAACGCTTACAATTTAGGTGGCACTTTTC
GGGGAAATGTGCGCGGAACCCCTATTTGTTTATTTTTCTAAATACATTCAAATATGTATCCGCTCATGAG
ACAATAACCCTGATAAATGCTTCAATAATATTGAAAAAGGAAGAGTATGAGTATTCAACATTTCCGTGTC
GCCCTTATTCCCTTTTTTGCGGCATTTTGCCTTCCTGTTTTTGCTCACCCAGAAACGCTGGTGAAAGTAA
AAGATGCTGAAGATCAGTTGGGTGCACGAGTGGGTTACATCGAACTGGATCTCAACAGCGGTAAGATCCT
TGAGAGTTTTCGCCCCGAAGAACGTTTTCCAATGATGAGCACTTTTAAAGTTCTGCTATGTGGCGCGGTA
TTATCCCGTATTGACGCCGGGCAAGAGCAACTCGGTCGCCGCATACACTATTCTCAGAATGACTTGGTTG
AGTACTCACCAGTCACAGAAAAGCATCTTACGGATGGCATGACAGTAAGAGAATTATGCAGTGCTGCCAT
AACCATGAGTGATAACACTGCGGCCAACTTACTTCTGACAACGATCGGAGGACCGAAGGAGCTAACCGCT
TTTTTGCACAACATGGGGGATCATGTAACTCGCCTTGATCGTTGGGAACCGGAGCTGAATGAAGCCATAC
CAAACGACGAGCGTGACACCACGATGCCTGTAGCAATGGCAACAACGTTGCGCAAACTATTAACTGGCGA
ACTACTTACTCTAGCTTCCCGGCAACAATTAATAGACTGGATGGAGGCGGATAAAGTTGCAGGACCACTT
CTGCGCTCGGCCCTTCCGGCTGGCTGGTTTATTGCTGATAAATCTGGAGCCGGTGAGCGTGGGTCTCGCG
GTATCATTGCAGCACTGGGGCCAGATGGTAAGCCCTCCCGTATCGTAGTTATCTACACGACGGGGAGTCA
GGCAACTATGGATGAACGAAATAGACAGATCGCTGAGATAGGTGCCTCACTGATTAAGCATTGGTAACTG
TCAGACCAAGTTTACTCATATATACTTTAGATTGATTTAAAACTTCATTTTTAATTTAAAAGGATCTAGG
TGAAGATCCTTTTTGATAATCTCATGACCAAAATCCCTTAACGTGAGTTTTCGTTCCACTGAGCGTCAGA
CCCCGTAGAAAAGATCAAAGGATCTTCTTGAGATCCTTTTTTTCTGCGCGTAATCTGCTGCTTGCAAACA
AAAAAACCACCGCTACCAGCGGTGGTTTGTTTGCCGGATCAAGAGCTACCAACTCTTTTTCCGAAGGTAA
CTGGCTTCAGCAGAGCGCAGATACCAAATACTGTTCTTCTAGTGTAGCCGTAGTTAGGCCACCACTTCAA
GAACTCTGTAGCACCGCCTACATACCTCGCTCTGCTAATCCTGTTACCAGTGGCTGCTGCCAGTGGCGAT
AAGTCGTGTCTTACCGGGTTGGACTCAAGACGATAGTTACCGGATAAGGCGCAGCGGTCGGGCTGAACGG
GGGGTTCGTGCACACAGCCCAGCTTGGAGCGAACGACCTACACCGAACTGAGATACCTACAGCGTGAGCT
ATGAGAAAGCGCCACGCTTCCCGAAGGGAGAAAGGCGGACAGGTATCCGGTAAGCGGCAGGGTCGGAACA
GGAGAGCGCACGAGGGAGCTTCCAGGGGGAAACGCCTGGTATCTTTATAGTCCTGTCGGGTTTCGCCACC
TCTGACTTGAGCGTCGATTTTTGTGATGCTCGTCAGGGGGGCGGAGCCTATGGAAAAACGCCAGCAACGC
GGCCTTTTTACGGTTCCTGGCCTTTTGCTGGCCTTTTGCTCACATGTTCTTTCCTGCGTTATCCCCTGAT
TCTGTGGATAACCGTATTACCGCCTTTGAGTGAGCTGATACCGCTCGCCGCAGCCGAACGACCGAGCGCA
GCGAGTCAGTGAGCGAGGAAGCGGAAGAGCGCCCAATACGCAAACCGCCTCTCCCCGCGCGTTGGCCGAT
TCATTAATGCAGCTGGCACGACAGGTTTCCCGACTGGAAAGCGGGCAGTGAGCGCAACGCAATTAATGTG
AGTTAGCTCACTCATTAGGCACCCCAGGCTTTACACTTTATGCTTCCGGCTCGTATGTTGTGTGGAATTG
TGAGCGGATAACAATTTCACACAGGAAACAGCTATGACCATGATTACGCCAAGCGCGCAATTAACCCTCA
CTAAAGGGAACAAAAGCTGGAGCTGCAAGCTTAATGTAGTCTTATGCAATACTCTTGTAGTCTTGCAACA
TGGTAACGATGAGTTAGCAACATGCCTTACAAGGAGAGAAAAAGCACCGTGCATGCCGATTGGTGGAAGT
AAGGTGGTACGATCGTGCCTTATTAGGAAGGCAACAGACGGGTCTGACATGGATTGGACGAACCACTGAA
TTGCCGCATTGCAGAGATATTGTATTTAAGTGCCTAGCTCGATACATAAACGGGTCTCTCTGGTTAGACC
AGATCTGAGCCTGGGAGCTCTCTGGCTAACTAGGGAACCCACTGCTTAAGCCTCAATAAAGCTTGCCTTG
AGTGCTTCAAGTAGTGTGTGCCCGTCTGTTGTGTGACTCTGGTAACTAGAGATCCCTCAGACCCTTTTAG
TCAGTGTGGAAAATCTCTAGCAGTGGCGCCCGAACAGGGACTTGAAAGCGAAAGGGAAACCAGAGGAGCT
CTCTCGACGCAGGACTCGGCTTGCTGAAGCGCGCACGGCAAGAGGCGAGGGGCGGCGACTGGTGAGTACG
CCAAAAATTTTGACTAGCGGAGGCTAGAAGGAGAGAGATGGGTGCGAGAGCGTCAGTATTAAGCGGGGGA
GAATTAGATCGCGATGGGAAAAAATTCGGTTAAGGCCAGGGGGAAAGAAAAAATATAAATTAAAACATAT
AGTATGGGCAAGCAGGGAGCTAGAACGATTCGCAGTTAATCCTGGCCTGTTAGAAACATCAGAAGGCTGT
AGACAAATACTGGGACAGCTACAACCATCCCTTCAGACAGGATCAGAAGAACTTAGATCATTATATAATA
CAGTAGCAACCCTCTATTGTGTGCATCAAAGGATAGAGATAAAAGACACCAAGGAAGCTTTAGACAAGAT
AGAGGAAGAGCAAAACAAAAGTAAGACCACCGCACAGCAAGCGGCCGCTGATCTTCAGACCTGGAGGAGG
AGATATGAGGGACAATTGGAGAAGTGAATTATATAAATATAAAGTAGTAAAAATTGAACCATTAGGAGTA
GCACCCACCAAGGCAAAGAGAAGAGTGGTGCAGAGAGAAAAAAGAGCAGTGGGAATAGGAGCTTTGTTCC
TTGGGTTCTTGGGAGCAGCAGGAAGCACTATGGGCGCAGCGTCAATGACGCTGACGGTACAGGCCAGACA
ATTATTGTCTGGTATAGTGCAGCAGCAGAACAATTTGCTGAGGGCTATTGAGGCGCAACAGCATCTGTTG
CAACTCACAGTCTGGGGCATCAAGCAGCTCCAGGCAAGAATCCTGGCTGTGGAAAGATACCTAAAGGATC
AACAGCTCCTGGGGATTTGGGGTTGCTCTGGAAAACTCATTTGCACCACTGCTGTGCCTTGGAATGCTAG
TTGGAGTAATAAATCTCTGGAACAGATTTGGAATCACACGACCTGGATGGAGTGGGACAGAGAAATTAAC
AATTACACAAGCTTAATACACTCCTTAATTGAAGAATCGCAAAACCAGCAAGAAAAGAATGAACAAGAAT
TATTGGAATTAGATAAATGGGCAAGTTTGTGGAATTGGTTTAACATAACAAATTGGCTGTGGTATATAAA
ATTATTCATAATGATAGTAGGAGGCTTGGTAGGTTTAAGAATAGTTTTTGCTGTACTTTCTATAGTGAAT
AGAGTTAGGCAGGGATATTCACCATTATCGTTTCAGACCCACCTCCCAACCCCGAGGGGACCCAGAGAGG
GCCTATTTCCCATGATTCCTTCATATTTGCATATACGATACAAGGCTGTTAGAGAGATAATTAGAATTAA
TTTGACTGTAAACACAAAGATATTAGTACAAAATACGTGACGTAGAAAGTAATAATTTCTTGGGTAGTTT
GCAGTTTTAAAATTATGTTTTAAAATGGACTATCATATGCTTACCGTAACTTGAAAGTATTTCGATTTCT
TGGCTTTATATATCTTGTGGAAAGGACGAAACACCGGTGGTGGCCAGGATCATGCGGTTTTAGAGCTAGA
AATAGCAAGTTAAAATAAGGCTAGTCCGTTATCAACTTGAAAAAGTGGCACCGAGTCGGTGCTTTTTTAA
GCTTGGCGTAACTAGATCTTGAGACAAATGGCAGTATTCATCCACAATTTTAAAAGAAAAGGGGGGATTG
GGGGGTACAGTGCAGGGGAAAGAATAGTAGACATAATAGCAACAGACATACAAACTAAAGAATTACAAAA
ACAAATTACAAAAATTCAAAATTTTCGGGTTTATTACAGGGACAGCAGAGATCCACTTTGGCGCCGGCTC
GAGGGGG
Features (pLannotate 1.2.2; 29 found; start..end, strand, type, name):
     14..80      +  CDS            small t antigen (fragment): SV40 (simian virus 40) small t antigen
    106..317     +  promoter       EF-1α core promoter: core promoter for human elongation factor EF-1α
    318..1256    +  intron         EF-1α intron A: intron upstream of the start codon of human EF-1α
   1278..1877    +  CDS            PuroR (fragment): puromycin N-acetyltransferase; pac from Streptomyces; confers resistance to puromycin
   1893..2481    +  misc_feature   WPRE: woodchuck hepatitis virus posttranscriptional regulatory element
   2532..2551    +  misc_feature   cPPT/CTS (fragment): central polypurine tract and central termination sequence of HIV-1
   2553..2786    +  LTR            3' LTR (ΔU3): self-inactivating 3' long terminal repeat (LTR) from HIV-1
   2864..2985    +  polyA_signal   SV40 poly(A) signal: SV40 polyadenylation signal
   3025..3160    +  rep_origin     SV40 ori: SV40 origin of replication
   3181..3199    -  promoter       T7 promoter: promoter for bacteriophage T7 RNA polymerase
   3207..3362    +  CDS            lacZα (fragment): LacZα fragment of β-galactosidase; lacZ fragment
   3367..3795    +  rep_origin     f1 ori (sequence partly withheld): f1 bacteriophage origin of replication; arrow indicates direction of (+) strand synthesis
   3848..3952    +  promoter       AmpR promoter: bla
   3953..4813    +  CDS            AmpR: β-lactamase; bla; confers resistance to ampicillin, carbenicillin, and related antibiotics
   4984..5572    +  rep_origin     ori: high-copy-number ColE1/pMB1/pBR322/pUC origin of replication
   5755..5847    +  CDS            lacI (fragment): lac repressor; lacI; The lac repressor binds to the lac operator to inhibit transcription in E. coli. This inhibition can be relieved by adding lactose or isopropyl-β-D-thiogalactopyranoside (IPTG).
   5860..5881    +  protein_bind   CAP binding site: CAP binding activates transcription in the presence of cAMP. E. coli catabolite activator protein
   5896..5926    +  promoter       lac promoter: promoter for the E. coli lac operon
   5934..5950    +  protein_bind   lac operator: The lac repressor binds to the lac operator to inhibit transcription in E. coli. This inhibition can be relieved by adding lactose or isopropyl-β-D-thiogalactopyranoside (IPTG). lac repressor encoded by lacI
   5995..6013    +  promoter       T3 promoter: promoter for bacteriophage T3 RNA polymerase
   6041..6267    +  promoter       RSV promoter: Rous sarcoma virus enhancer/promoter
   6268..6448    +  LTR            5' LTR (truncated): truncated 5' long terminal repeat (LTR) from HIV-1
   6495..6620    +  misc_feature   HIV-1 Ψ: packaging signal of human immunodeficiency virus type 1
   6604..6967    +  CDS            HIV-1 gag (fragment): gag protein from human immunodeficiency virus 1; gag
   7113..7346    +  misc_feature   RRE: The Rev response element (RRE) of HIV-1 allows for Rev-dependent mRNA export from the nucleus to the cytoplasm.
   7723..7749    +  CDS            Rev (fragment): human immunodeficiency virus 1 (HIV-1) Rev protein; rev; enhances nuclear export of unspliced and incompletely spliced viral mRNAs
   7753..7993    +  promoter       U6 promoter: RNA polymerase III promoter for human U6 snRNA
   8023..8098    +  misc_RNA       gRNA scaffold: guide RNA scaffold for the Streptococcus pyogenes CRISPR/Cas9 system
   8154..8271    +  misc_feature   cPPT/CTS: central polypurine tract and central termination sequence of HIV-1
