[The description below was written by a language model from this plasmid's Addgene catalogue record and pLannotate feature annotations shown in this document.]
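Description:
MPP3 gRNA (BRDN0001145245) is a third-generation lentiviral CRISPR guide plasmid built on the lentiGuide-Puro backbone. It carries a single guide RNA designed against human MPP3 (also known as DLG3), using the reference transcript NM_001932.4. It is propagated in E. coli as a high-copy plasmid through a ColE1/pUC-type origin with ampicillin selection (β-lactamase). The backbone also retains an f1 origin, an SV40 origin and poly(A) signal, and remnants of lac, T7 and T3 cloning elements.

The transfer cassette begins with an RSV promoter fused to a truncated HIV-1 5' LTR, which makes genomic RNA production in packaging cells Tat-independent. This is followed by the Ψ packaging signal with a partial gag region, the Rev response element for Rev-dependent nuclear export, and a cPPT/CTS that aids nuclear import. The cassette ends with a ΔU3 self-inactivating 3' LTR, which disables LTR promoter activity after integration. Between the LTRs, a human U6 RNA polymerase III promoter drives the MPP3-specific spacer joined to the Streptococcus pyogenes gRNA scaffold. A separate EF-1α core promoter with its intron A expresses puromycin N-acetyltransferase for selection of transduced mammalian cells. A WPRE downstream enhances transcript stability and expression.

The plasmid does not encode Cas9, so it must be used with a separate Cas9 source, such as a companion Cas9 lentivirus or cells already expressing the nuclease. The record associates it with a human kinome gRNA collection based on optimized sgRNA design rules. Its stated purpose is targeting MPP3 in human cells, which suits it to Cas9-mediated disruption of the gene.
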