Addgene plasmid #77810: MPP3 gRNA (BRDN0001145245)
Purpose: 3rd generation lentiviral gRNA plasmid targeting human MPP3
Depositing lab: John Doench & David Root. Depositing organization: Broad Institute. Publication: Optimized sgRNA design to maximize activity and minimize off-target effects of CRISPR-Cas9. Doench JG, Fusi N, Sullender M, Hegde M, Vaimberg EW, Donovan KF, Smith I, Tothova Z, Wilen C, Orchard R, Virgin HW, Listgarten J, Root DE. Nat Biotechnol. 2016 Jan 18. doi: 10.1038/nbt.3437. PubMed 26780180.
Backbone
  Vector backbone: lentiGuide-Puro
  Backbone manufacturer: Zhang Lab (Addgene plasmid # 52963)
  Vector type: Mammalian Expression, Lentiviral, CRISPR
  Selectable markers: Puromycin
Growth in bacteria
  Bacterial resistance: Ampicillin, 100 μg/mL
  Growth temperature: 37°C
  Growth strain: DH5alpha
  Copy number: High Copy
Gene/Insert
  Gene/Insert name: MPP3 (alt names: MPP3; NM_001932.4)
  gRNA/shRNA sequence: GTGGTGGCCAGGATCATGCG
  Species: H. sapiens (human)
  Entrez Gene: MPP3 (a.k.a. DLG3)
  Promoter: hU6
  Cloning method: Unknown
  Sequencing primers: 5′ U6-F; 3′ pS2-R
Terms and licenses: Academic/Nonprofit Terms; Industry Terms: Not Available to Industry
Depositor comments: The gRNA was designed to target the following Genbank reference sequence(s): NM_001932.4. Note that this plasmid does NOT contain Cas9. It should be used in conjunction with lentiCas9-Blast (Addgene #52962) or otherwise with cell lines already expressing Cas9. Browse the full kinome gRNA library at http://www.addgene.org/pooled-library/broadgpp-human-kinome/ or visit http://www.broadinstitute.org/rnai/public/ for detailed protocols and information.
How to cite: MPP3 gRNA (BRDN0001145245) was a gift from John Doench & David Root (Addgene plasmid # 77810 ; http://n2t.net/addgene:77810 ; RRID:Addgene_77810)
