>Addgene plasmid #77810 | MPP3 gRNA (BRDN0001145245) | depositor partial sequence | sequence record 145270 | Target Sequence
GTGGTGGCCAGGATCATGCG
