>Addgene plasmid #77810 | MPP3 gRNA (BRDN0001145245) | addgene partial sequence | sequence record 188453 | hU6-F
GTAGAAAGTAATAATTTCTTGGGTAGTTTGCAGTTTTAAAATTATGTTTTAAAATGGACTATCATATGCT
TACCGTAACTTGAAAGTATTTCGATTTCTTGGCTTTATATATCTTGTGGAAAGGACGAAACACCGGTGGT
GGCCAGGATCATGCGGTTTTAGAGCTAGAAATAGCAAGTTAAAATAAGGCTAGTCCGTTATCAACTTGAA
AAAGTGGCACCGAGTCGGTGCTTTTTTAAGCTTGGCGTAACTAGATCTTGAGACAAATGGCAGTATTCAT
CCACAATTTTAAAAGAAAAGGGGGGATTGGGGGGTACAGTGCAGGGGAAAGAATAGTAGACATAATAGCA
ACAGACATACAAACTAAAGAATTACAAAAACAAATTACAAAAATTCAAAATTTTCGGGTTTATTACAGGG
ACAGCAGAGATCCACTTTGGCGCCGGCTCGAGGGGGCCCGGGTGCAAAGATGGATAAAGTTTTAAACAGA
GAGGAATCTTTGCAGCTAATGGACCTTCTAGGTCTTGAAAGGAGTGGGAATTGGCTCCGGTGCCCGTCAG
TGGGCAGAGC
